LOCUS       Exported 6546 bp ds-DNA circular SYN 16-JUN-2022
DEFINITION  Expresses myc tagged Miro1.
ACCESSION   .
VERSION     .
KEYWORDS    pRK5-myc-Miro1
SOURCE      synthetic DNA construct
  ORGANISM  synthetic DNA construct
REFERENCE   1 (bases 1 to 6546)
  AUTHORS   Fransson A, Ruusala A, Aspenstrom P
  TITLE     Atypical Rho GTPases have roles in mitochondrial homeostasis and
            apoptosis.
  JOURNAL   J Biol Chem. 2003 Feb 21;278(8):6495-502. Epub 2002 Dec 12.
  PUBMED    12482879
REFERENCE   2 (bases 1 to 6546)
  AUTHORS   .
  TITLE     Direct Submission
  JOURNAL   Exported Jun 16, 2022 from SnapGene Server 1.1.58
            http://www.snapgene.com
FEATURES             Location/Qualifiers
     source          1..6546
                     /organism="synthetic DNA construct"
                     /mol_type="other DNA"
     enhancer        1..380
                     /label=CMV enhancer
                     /note="human cytomegalovirus immediate early enhancer"
     promoter        381..584
                     /label=CMV promoter
                     /note="human cytomegalovirus (CMV) immediate early
                     promoter"
     primer_bind     535..555
                     /label=CMV-F
                     /note="Human CMV immediate early promoter, forward primer"
     primer_bind     581..605
                     /label=LNCX
                     /note="Human CMV promoter, forward primer"
     promoter        815..833
                     /label=SP6 promoter
                     /note="promoter for bacteriophage SP6 RNA polymerase"
     primer_bind     815..832
                     /label=SP6
                     /note="SP6 promoter, forward primer"
     primer_bind     846..865
                     /label=pMT2-F
                     /note="Synthetic intron, forward primer"
     regulatory      912..921
                     /regulatory_class="other"
                     /note="vertebrate consensus sequence for strong initiation
                     of translation (Kozak, 1987)"
     CDS             921..950
                     /codon_start=1
                     /product="Myc (human c-Myc proto-oncogene) epitope tag"
                     /label=Myc
                     /translation="EQKLISEEDL"
     regulatory      2833..2842
                     /regulatory_class="other"
                     /note="vertebrate consensus sequence for strong initiation
                     of translation (Kozak, 1987)"
     polyA_signal    2846..2980
                     /label=SV40 poly(A) signal
                     /note="SV40 polyadenylation signal"
     primer_bind     complement(2883..2902)
                     /label=SV40pA-R
                     /note="SV40 polyA, reverse primer"
     primer_bind     2937..2956
                     /label=EBV-rev
                     /note="SV40 polyA terminator, reverse primer"
     promoter        3049..3406
                     /label=SV40 promoter
                     /note="SV40 enhancer and early promoter"
     primer_bind     complement(3072..3092)
                     /label=pBABE 3'
                     /note="SV40 enhancer, reverse primer for pBABE vectors"
     rep_origin      3257..3392
                     /label=SV40 ori
                     /note="SV40 origin of replication"
     primer_bind     3319..3338
                     /label=SV40pro-F
                     /note="SV40 promoter/origin, forward primer"
     primer_bind     complement(3426..3443)
                     /label=M13 Forward
                     /note="In lacZ gene. Also called M13-F20 or M13 (-21)
                     Forward"
     primer_bind     complement(3426..3442)
                     /label=M13 fwd
                     /note="common sequencing primer, one of multiple similar
                     variants"
     primer_bind     complement(3435..3457)
                     /label=M13/pUC Forward
                     /note="In lacZ gene"
     rep_origin      3655..4110
                     /direction=RIGHT
                     /label=f1 ori
                     /note="f1 bacteriophage origin of replication; arrow
                     indicates direction of (+) strand synthesis"
     primer_bind     complement(3742..3761)
                     /label=F1ori-R
                     /note="F1 origin, reverse primer"
     primer_bind     3952..3973
                     /label=F1ori-F
                     /note="F1 origin, forward primer"
     primer_bind     complement(4127..4146)
                     /label=pRS-marker
                     /note="pRS vectors, use to sequence yeast selectable
                     marker"
     primer_bind     4246..4268
                     /label=pGEX 3'
                     /note="pGEX vectors, reverse primer"
     primer_bind     complement(4306..4324)
                     /label=pBRforEco
                     /note="pBR322 vectors, upsteam of EcoRI site, forward
                     primer"
     promoter        4392..4496
                     /gene="bla"
                     /label=AmpR promoter
     CDS             4497..5357
                     /codon_start=1
                     /gene="bla"
                     /product="beta-lactamase"
                     /label=AmpR
                     /note="confers resistance to ampicillin, carbenicillin, and
                     related antibiotics"
                     /translation="MSIQHFRVALIPFFAAFCLPVFAHPETLVKVKDAEDQLGARVGYI
                     ELDLNSGKILESFRPEERFPMMSTFKVLLCGAVLSRIDAGQEQLGRRIHYSQNDLVEYS
                     PVTEKHLTDGMTVRELCSAAITMSDNTAANLLLTTIGGPKELTAFLHNMGDHVTRLDRW
                     EPELNEAIPNDERDTTMPVAMATTLRKLLTGELLTLASRQQLIDWMEADKVAGPLLRSA
                     LPAGWFIADKSGAGERGSRGIIAALGPDGKPSRIVVIYTTGSQATMDERNRQIAEIGAS
                     LIKHW"
     primer_bind     complement(4715..4734)
                     /label=Amp-R
                     /note="Ampicillin resistance gene, reverse primer"
     rep_origin      5528..6116
                     /direction=RIGHT
                     /label=ori
                     /note="high-copy-number ColE1/pMB1/pBR322/pUC origin of
                     replication"
     primer_bind     6017..6036
                     /label=pBR322ori-F
                     /note="pBR322 origin, forward primer"
     primer_bind     6270..6287
                     /label=L4440
                     /note="L4440 vector, forward primer"
     protein_bind    6404..6425
                     /label=CAP binding site
                     /bound_moiety="E. coli catabolite activator protein"
                     /note="CAP binding activates transcription in the presence
                     of cAMP."
     promoter        6440..6470
                     /label=lac promoter
                     /note="promoter for the E. coli lac operon"
     protein_bind    6478..6494
                     /label=lac operator
                     /bound_moiety="lac repressor encoded by lacI"
                     /note="The lac repressor binds to the lac operator to
                     inhibit transcription in E. coli. This inhibition can be
                     relieved by adding lactose or
                     isopropyl-beta-D-thiogalactopyranoside (IPTG)."
     primer_bind     6483..6505
                     /label=M13/pUC Reverse
                     /note="In lacZ gene"
     primer_bind     6502..6518
                     /label=M13 rev
                     /note="common sequencing primer, one of multiple similar
                     variants"
     primer_bind     6502..6518
                     /label=M13 Reverse
                     /note="In lacZ gene. Also called M13-rev"
ORIGIN
        1 gacattgatt attgactagt tattaatagt aatcaattac ggggtcatta gttcatagcc
       61 catatatgga gttccgcgtt acataactta cggtaaatgg cccgcctggc tgaccgccca
      121 acgacccccg cccattgacg tcaataatga cgtatgttcc catagtaacg ccaataggga
      181 ctttccattg acgtcaatgg gtggagtatt tacggtaaac tgcccacttg gcagtacatc
      241 aagtgtatca tatgccaagt acgcccccta ttgacgtcaa tgacggtaaa tggcccgcct
      301 ggcattatgc ccagtacatg accttatggg actttcctac ttggcagtac atctacgtat
      361 tagtcatcgc tattaccatg gtgatgcggt tttggcagta catcaatggg cgtggatagc
      421 ggtttgactc acggggattt ccaagtctcc accccattga cgtcaatggg agtttgtttt
      481 ggcaccaaaa tcaacgggac tttccaaaat gtcgtaacaa ctccgcccca ttgacgcaaa
      541 tgggcggtag gcgtgtacgg tgggaggtct atataagcag agctcgttta gtgaaccgtc
      601 agatcgcctg gagacgccat ccacgctgtt ttgacctcca tagaagacac cgggaccgat
      661 ccagcctccg cggccgggaa cggtgcattg gaacgcggat tccccgtgcc aagagtgacg
      721 taagtaccgc ctatagagtc tataggccca cccccttggc ttcgttagaa cgcggctaca
      781 attaatacat aaccttatgt atcatacaca tacgatttag gtgacactat agaataacat
      841 ccactttgcc tttctctcca caggtgtcca ctcccaggtc caactgcacc tcggttctat
      901 cgattgaatt ggccaccatg gagcagaagc tgatctccga ggaggacctg ggatctatga
      961 agaaagacgt gcggatcctg ctggtgggag aacctagagt tgggaagaca tcactgatta
     1021 tgtctctggt cagtgaagaa tttccagaag aggttcctcc ccgggcagaa gaaatcacca
     1081 ttccagctga tgtcacccca gagagagttc caacacacat tgtagattac tcagaagcag
     1141 aacagagtga tgaacaactt catcaagaaa tatctcaggc taatgtcatc tgtatagtgt
     1201 atgccgttaa caacaagcat tctattgata aggtaacaag tcgatggatt cctctcataa
     1261 atgaaagaac agacaaagac agcaggctgc ctttaatatt ggttgggaac aaatctgatc
     1321 tggtggaata tagtagtatg gagaccatcc ttcctattat gaaccagtat acagaaatag
     1381 aaacctgtgt ggagtgttca gcgaaaaacc tgaagaacat atcagagctc ttttattacg
     1441 cacagaaagc tgttcttcat cctacagggc ccctgtactg cccagaggag aaggagatga
     1501 aaccagcttg tataaaagcc cttactcgta tatttaaaat atctgatcaa gataatgatg
     1561 gtactctcaa tgatgctgaa ctcaacttct ttcagaggat ttgtttcaac actccattag
     1621 ctcctcaagc tctggaggat gtcaagaatg tagtcagaaa acatataagt gatggtgtgg
     1681 ctgacagtgg gttgaccctg aaaggttttc tctttttaca cacacttttt atccagagag
     1741 ggagacacga aactacttgg actgtgcttc gacgatttgg ttatgatgat gacctggatt
     1801 tgacacctga atatttgttc cccctgctga aaatacctcc tgattgcact actgaattaa
     1861 atcatcatgc atatttattt ctccaaagca cctttgacaa gcatgatttg gatagagact
     1921 gtgctttgtc acctgatgag cttaaagatt tatttaaagt tttcccttac ataccttggg
     1981 ggccagatgt gaataacaca gtttgtacca atgaaagagg ctggataacc taccagggat
     2041 tcctttccca gtggacgctc acgacttatt tagatgtaca gcggtgcctg gaatatttgg
     2101 gctatctagg ctattcaata ttgactgagc aagagtctca agcttcagct gttacagtga
     2161 caagagataa aaagatagac ctgcagaaaa aacaaactca aagaaatgtg ttcagatgta
     2221 atgtaattgg agtgaaaaac tgtgggaaaa gtggagttct tcaggctctt cttggaagaa
     2281 acttaatgag gcagaagaaa attcgtgaag atcataaatc ctactatgcg attaacactg
     2341 tttatgtata tggacaagag aaatacttgt tgttgcatga tatctcagaa tcggaatttc
     2401 taactgaagc tgaaatcatt tgtgatgttg tatgcctggt atatgatgtc agcaatccca
     2461 aatcctttga atactgtgcc aggattttta agcaacactt tatggacagc agaatacctt
     2521 gcttaatcgt agctgcaaag tcagacctgc atgaagttaa acaagaatac agtatttcac
     2581 ctactgattt ctgcaggaaa cacaaaatgc ctccaccaca agccttcact tgcaatactg
     2641 ctgatgcccc cagtaaggat atctttgtta aattgacaac aatggccatg tatccgcacg
     2701 tgacacaagc tgacctcaag agctccacgt tttggcttcg agcaagtttt ggtgctactg
     2761 tttttgcagt tttgggcttt gctatgtaca aagcattatt gaaacagcga tgagaattcc
     2821 tgcagaagct tggccgccat ggcccaactt gtttattgca gcttataatg gttacaaata
     2881 aagcaatagc atcacaaatt tcacaaataa agcatttttt tcactgcatt ctagttgtgg
     2941 tttgtccaaa ctcatcaatg tatcttatca tgtctggatc gggaattaat tcggcgcagc
     3001 accatggcct gaaataacct ctgaaagagg aacttggtta ggtaccttct gaggcggaaa
     3061 gaaccagctg tggaatgtgt gtcagttagg gtgtggaaag tccccaggct ccccagcagg
     3121 cagaagtatg caaagcatgc atctcaatta gtcagcaacc aggtgtggaa agtccccagg
     3181 ctccccagca ggcagaagta tgcaaagcat gcatctcaat tagtcagcaa ccatagtccc
     3241 gcccctaact ccgcccatcc cgcccctaac tccgcccagt tccgcccatt ctccgcccca
     3301 tggctgacta atttttttta tttatgcaga ggccgaggcc gcctcggcct ctgagctatt
     3361 ccagaagtag tgaggaggct tttttggagg cctaggcttt tgcaaaaagc tgttaacagc
     3421 ttggcactgg ccgtcgtttt acaacgtcgt gactgggaaa accctggcgt tacccaactt
     3481 aatcgccttg cagcacatcc ccctttcgcc agctggcgta atagcgaaga ggcccgcacc
     3541 gatcgccctt cccaacagtt gcgcagcctg aatggcgaat ggcgcctgat gcggtatttt
     3601 ctccttacgc atctgtgcgg tatttcacac cgcatannnn nnnnnnnnnn nnnnnnnnnn
     3661 nnnnnnnnnn nnnnnnnnnn nnnnnnnnnn nnnnnnnnnn nnnnnnnnnn nnnnnnnnnn
     3721 nnnnnnnnnn nnnnnnnnnn nnnnnnnnnn nnnnnnnnnn nnnnnnnnnn nnnnnnnncn
     3781 nnnnnnnnnn nnnnnnnnnn nnnnnnnnnn nnnnnnnnnn nnnnnnnnnn nnnnnnnnnn
     3841 nnnnnnnnnn nnnnnnnnnn nnnnnnnnnn nnnnnnnnnn nnnnnnnnnn nnnnnnnnnn
     3901 nnnnnnnnnn nnnnnnnnnn cctttgacgt tggagtccac gttctttaat agtggactct
     3961 tgttccaaac tggaacaaca ctcaacccta tctcgggcta ttcttttgat ttataaggga
     4021 ttttgccgat ttcggcctat tggttaaaaa atgagctgat ttaacaaaaa tttaacgcga
     4081 attttaacaa aatattaacg tttacaattt tatggtgcac tctcagtaca atctgctctg
     4141 atgccgcata gttaagccag ccccgacacc cgccaacacc cgctgacgcg ccctgacggg
     4201 cttgtctgct cccggcatcc gcttacagac aagctgtgac cgtctccggg agctgcatgt
     4261 gtcagaggtt ttcaccgtca tcaccgaaac gcgcgagacg aaagggcctc gtgatacgcc
     4321 tatttttata ggttaatgtc atgataataa tggtttctta gacgtcaggt ggcacttttc
     4381 ggggaaatgt gcgcggaacc cctatttgtt tatttttcta aatacattca aatatgtatc
     4441 cgctcatgag acaataaccc tgataaatgc ttcaataata ttgaaaaagg aagagtatga
     4501 gtattcaaca tttccgtgtc gcccttattc ccttttttgc ggcattttgc cttcctgttt
     4561 ttgctcaccc agaaacgctg gtgaaagtaa aagatgctga agatcagttg ggtgcacgag
     4621 tgggttacat cgaactggat ctcaacagcg gtaagatcct tgagagtttt cgccccgaag
     4681 aacgttttcc aatgatgagc acttttaaag ttctgctatg tggcgcggta ttatcccgta
     4741 ttgacgccgg gcaagagcaa ctcggtcgcc gcatacacta ttctcagaat gacttggttg
     4801 agtactcacc agtcacagaa aagcatctta cggatggcat gacagtaaga gaattatgca
     4861 gtgctgccat aaccatgagt gataacactg cggccaactt acttctgaca acgatcggag
     4921 gaccgaagga gctaaccgct tttttgcaca acatggggga tcatgtaact cgccttgatc
     4981 gttgggaacc ggagctgaat gaagccatac caaacgacga gcgtgacacc acgatgcctg
     5041 tagcaatggc aacaacgttg cgcaaactat taactggcga actacttact ctagcttccc
     5101 ggcaacaatt aatagactgg atggaggcgg ataaagttgc aggaccactt ctgcgctcgg
     5161 cccttccggc tggctggttt attgctgata aatctggagc cggtgagcgt gggtctcgcg
     5221 gtatcattgc agcactgggg ccagatggta agccctcccg tatcgtagtt atctacacga
     5281 cggggagtca ggcaactatg gatgaacgaa atagacagat cgctgagata ggtgcctcac
     5341 tgattaagca ttggtaactg tcagaccaag tttactcata tatactttag attgatttaa
     5401 aacttcattt ttaatttaaa aggatctagg tgaagatcct ttttgataat ctcatgacca
     5461 aaatccctta acgtgagttt tcgttccact gagcgtcaga ccccgtagaa aagatcaaag
     5521 gatcttcttg agatcctttt tttctgcgcg taatctgctg cttgcaaaca aaaaaaccac
     5581 cgctaccagc ggtggtttgt ttgccggatc aagagctacc aactcttttt ccgaaggtaa
     5641 ctggcttcag cagagcgcag ataccaaata ctgttcttct agtgtagccg tagttaggcc
     5701 accacttcaa gaactctgta gcaccgccta catacctcgc tctgctaatc ctgttaccag
     5761 tggctgctgc cagtggcgat aagtcgtgtc ttaccgggtt ggactcaaga cgatagttac
     5821 cggataaggc gcagcggtcg ggctgaacgg ggggttcgtg cacacagccc agcttggagc
     5881 gaacgaccta caccgaactg agatacctac agcgtgagct atgagaaagc gccacgcttc
     5941 ccgaagggag aaaggcggac aggtatccgg taagcggcag ggtcggaaca ggagagcgca
     6001 cgagggagct tccaggggga aacgcctggt atctttatag tcctgtcggg tttcgccacc
     6061 tctgacttga gcgtcgattt ttgtgatgct cgtcaggggg gcggagccta tggaaaaacg
     6121 ccagcaacgc ggccttttta cggttcctgg ccttttgctg gccttttgct cacatgttct
     6181 ttcctgcgtt atcccctgat tctgtggata accgtattac cgcctttgag tgagctgata
     6241 ccgctcgccg cagccgaacg accgagcgca gcgagtcagt gagcgaggaa gcggaagagc
     6301 gcccaatacg caaaccgcct ctccccgcgc gttggccgat tcattaatgc agctggcacg
     6361 acaggtttcc cgactggaaa gcgggcagtg agcgcaacgc aattaatgtg agttagctca
     6421 ctcattaggc accccaggct ttacacttta tgcttccggc tcgtatgttg tgtggaattg
     6481 tgagcggata acaatttcac acaggaaaca gctatgacat gattacgaat taattcgagc
     6541 tcgccc
//
