[The description below was written by a language model from this plasmid's Addgene catalogue record and the feature table of its GenBank file.]
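Description:
pRK5-myc-Miro1 is a 6,546 bp circular mammalian expression plasmid built on the pRK5-myc backbone, in which a Myc epitope was inserted into the EcoRI/PstI region of pRK5 (destroying those sites). It carries the human RHOT1 coding sequence, which encodes Miro1, an atypical Rho family GTPase associated with mitochondria. The insert was cloned by restriction digestion, with the 5′ BglII junction destroyed and the 3′ EcoRI site retained. In bacteria the plasmid is maintained through a ColE1/pUC-type origin and selected with ampicillin via the beta-lactamase gene. The feature table annotates this origin as high-copy, whereas the catalogue entry lists the plasmid as low copy. An f1 origin is also present, allowing single-stranded DNA production, along with remnants of the lac promoter/operator region.

Expression is driven by the human cytomegalovirus immediate early enhancer and promoter. Downstream lie an SP6 phage promoter, which can support in vitro transcription and serves as a sequencing primer site, and a Kozak consensus sequence leading into the Myc tag. The tag is therefore fused to the N terminus of Miro1. The Miro1 open reading frame itself is not annotated in the feature table, but it should occupy the unannotated stretch between the Myc tag and the SV40 polyadenylation signal that terminates the transcript. An SV40 enhancer/early promoter region containing the SV40 origin permits episomal replication in cells expressing large T antigen. No mammalian selection marker is annotated, so the plasmid appears suited to transient transfection. It is used to express Myc-tagged Miro1 in mammalian cells so that the protein can be detected with anti-Myc antibodies, in the context of work on mitochondrial homeostasis and apoptosis.
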