Addgene plasmid #47888: pRK5-myc-Miro1
Purpose: Expresses myc tagged Miro1
Depositing lab: Pontus Aspenström. Depositing organization: Karolinska Institutet. Publication: Atypical Rho GTPases have roles in mitochondrial homeostasis and apoptosis. Fransson A, Ruusala A, Aspenstrom P. J Biol Chem. 2003 Feb 21;278(8):6495-502. Epub 2002 Dec 12. 10.1074/jbc.M208609200 PubMed 12482879.
Backbone
  Vector backbone: pRK5-myc
  Modifications to backbone: Myc inserted into EcoRI/PstI site (sites destroyed).
  Vector type: Mammalian Expression
Growth in bacteria
  Bacterial resistance: Ampicillin, 100 μg/mL
  Growth temperature: 37°C
  Growth strain: DH5alpha
  Copy number: Low Copy
Gene/Insert
  Gene/Insert name: Miro1 (alt names: RHOT1; ras homolog family member T1; MIRO-1)
  Species: H. sapiens (human)
  GenBank ID: AJ517412
  Entrez Gene: RHOT1 (a.k.a. ARHT1, MIRO-1, MIRO1)
  Promoter: CMV
  Tag / fusion protein: myc (N terminal on backbone)
  Cloning method: Restriction Enzyme; 5′ cloning site BglII (destroyed during cloning); 3′ cloning site EcoRI (not destroyed)
  Sequencing primers: 5′ SP6; 3′ SV40pA-R
Terms and licenses: Academic/Nonprofit Terms; Industry Terms: Not Available to Industry
How to cite: pRK5-myc-Miro1 was a gift from Pontus Aspenström (Addgene plasmid # 47888 ; http://n2t.net/addgene:47888 ; RRID:Addgene_47888)
